>Addgene plasmid #73572 | MSCV-mouseAtoh1-IRES-GFP | addgene partial sequence | sequence record 137963 | pLXSN5 5'-CCCTTGAACCTCCTCGTTCGACC-3'
CTTCTCTAGGCGCCGGAATTGGGATCCCAGTGTGGTGGTACGTAGGAATTCAGATCTCGACCAGTGCGAT
GTCCCGCCTGCTGCATGCAGAAGAGTGGGCTGAGGTAAAAGAGTTGGGGGACCACCATCGCCATCCCCAG
CCGCACCACGTCCCGCCGCTGACGCCACAGCCACCTGCTACCCTGCAGGCGAGAGACCTTCCCGTCTACC
CGGCAGAACTGTCCCTCCTGGATAGCACCGACCCACGCGCCTGGCTGACTCCCACTTTGCAGGGCCTCTG
CACGGCACGCGCCGCCCAGTATCTGCTGCATTCTCCCGAGCTGGGTGCCTCCGAGGCCGCGGCGCCCCGG
GACGAGGCTGACAGCCAGGGTGAGCTGGTAAGGAGAAGCGGCTGTGGCGGCCTCAGCAAGAGCCCCGGGC
CCGTCAAAGTACGGGAACAGCTGTGCAAGCTGAAGGGTGGGGTTGTAGTGGACGAGCTTGGCTGCAGCCG
CCAGCGAGCCCCTTCCAGCAAACAGGTGAATGGGGTACAGAAGCAAAGGAGGCTGGCAGCAAACGCAAGG
GAACGGCGCAGGATGCACGGGCTGAACCACGCCTTCGACCAGCTGCGCAACGTTATCCCGTCCTTCAACA
ACGACAAGAAGCTGTCCAAATATGAGACCCTACAGATGGCCCAGATCTACATCAACGCTCTGTCGGAGTT
GCTGCAGACTCCCAATGTCGGAGAGCAACCGCCGCCGCCCACAGCTTCCTGCAAAAATGACCACCATCAC
CTTCGCACCGCCTCCTCCTATGAAGGAGGTGCGGGCGCCTCTGCGGTAGCTGG
