>Addgene plasmid #73572 | MSCV-mouseAtoh1-IRES-GFP | addgene partial sequence | sequence record 138263 | pCDH-rev 5'-GCATTCCTTTGGCGAGAG-3'
GTTTCCGGGCCCTCACATTGCCAAAAGACGGCAATATGGTGGAAAATAACATATAGACAAACGCACACCG
GCCTTATTCCAAGCGGCTTCGGCCAGTAACGTTAGGGGGGGGGCGGAATTGATCCCGCTCGACCTGCAGG
CGGCCGCGAATTCACTAGTGATTGAATGCGGCCGCGAGCTGTTGCCTTCCTAACTGGCCTCATCAGAGTC
ACTGTAATGAGAGTGGGGGGAAAACTCTCCGTCACTTCTGTGGGATCTGGGAGATGTTTTGCTGTTGTCC
TCCTGTACAGGCTGCAGGATGCCCCCGGGCAGCGAAGGCGACAGGTCCTTCTGTGCCATCATCGCTGTTA
GGGCCCTGTCCTCGAAGGCTGGGAAGTGCAAAGCGTCCAGCTGCACCGAGTAACCCCCAGAGGAAGCTGG
GCCTGAGAAGCGAGTCCGGCAAGGCCCGGGCGGGGTAGGTCTCGGGCCCCCTCCCGGGGCTGGCTGAGCC
CCAGCTACCGCAGAGGCGCCCGCACCTCCTTCATAGGAGGAGGCGGTGCGAAGGTGATGGTGGTCATTTT
TGCAGGAAGCTGTGGGCGGCGGCGGTTGCTCTCCGACATTGGGAGTCTGCAGCAACTCCGACAGAGCGTT
GATGTAGATCTGGGCCATCTGTAGGGTCTCATATTTGGACAGCTTCTTGTCGTTGTTGAAGGACGGGATA
ACGTTGCGCAGCTGGTCGAAGGCGTGGTTCAGCCCGTGCATCCTGCGCCGTTCCCTTGCGTTTGCTGCCA
GCCTCCTTTGCTTCTGTACCC
