[The description below was written by a language model from this plasmid's Addgene catalogue record.]
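Description:
MSCV-mouseAtoh1-IRES-GFP is a mammalian retroviral expression plasmid built on the MSCV-IRES-GFP backbone, a murine stem cell virus-derived gammaretroviral vector. It carries an insert of about 1.2 kb encoding mouse Atoh1 (also known as Math1 or bHLHa14), a basic helix-loop-helix transcription factor. This was placed between BamHI and XhoI sites, giving a total size of roughly 7.8 kb. In bacteria the plasmid is maintained at high copy under ampicillin selection. The record names a recombination-deficient host strain, a common choice for vectors with repeated LTR sequences. No feature table is provided, so details such as the origin of replication and the exact extent of the viral elements are not stated in the record.

Expression is driven by the MSCV promoter, that is, the viral long terminal repeat, which in vectors of this type also yields the packageable genomic RNA when the plasmid is introduced into a retroviral packaging cell line. Atoh1 lies upstream of an internal ribosome entry site followed by GFP. A single bicistronic transcript therefore produces untagged Atoh1 and, separately, GFP. Although GFP is listed in the tag field, it is a co-expressed reporter rather than a fusion partner, and it allows transduced cells to be identified or sorted by fluorescence. No mammalian drug-selection marker is recorded.

The stated purpose is retroviral expression of Atoh1 in mammalian cells. The associated publication concerns medulloblastoma subgroup identity, which suggests use in stably overexpressing Atoh1 in cells for tumour-modelling work, although the record does not describe specific experiments.
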