Addgene plasmid #73572: MSCV-mouseAtoh1-IRES-GFP
Purpose: Mammalian retroviral expression of Atoh1
Depositing lab: Martine Roussel. Depositing organization: St. Jude Children's Research Hospital. Publication: The Interaction of Myc with Miz1 Defines Medulloblastoma Subgroup Identity. Vo BT, Wolf E, Kawauchi D, Gebhardt A, Rehg JE, Finkelstein D, Walz S, Murphy BL, Youn YH, Han YG, Eilers M, Roussel MF. Cancer Cell. 2016 Jan 11;29(1):5-16. doi: 10.1016/j.ccell.2015.12.003. PubMed 26766587.
Backbone
  Vector backbone: MSCV-IRES-GFP
  Backbone manufacturer: Addgene Plasmid #20672
  Backbone size w/o insert (bp): 6573
  Total vector size (bp): 7773
  Vector type: Mammalian Expression, Retroviral
Growth in bacteria
  Bacterial resistance: Ampicillin, 100 μg/mL
  Growth temperature: 37°C
  Growth strain: NEB Stable
  Copy number: High Copy
Gene/Insert
  Gene/Insert name: Atoh1
  Species: M. musculus (mouse)
  Insert size (bp): 1200
  Entrez Gene: Atoh1 (a.k.a. Hath1, MATH-1, Math1, bHLHa14)
  Promoter: MSCV
  Tag / fusion protein: IRES-GFP (C terminal on backbone)
  Cloning method: Restriction Enzyme; 5′ cloning site BamHI (unknown if destroyed); 3′ cloning site XhoI (unknown if destroyed)
  Sequencing primers: 5′ pLXSN; 3′ pCDH-rev
Terms and licenses: Academic/Nonprofit Terms; Industry Terms: Not Available to Industry
How to cite: MSCV-mouseAtoh1-IRES-GFP was a gift from Martine Roussel (Addgene plasmid # 73572 ; http://n2t.net/addgene:73572 ; RRID:Addgene_73572)
